Addgene plasmid #184484: pXPR_BRD003 DLAT-1
Purpose: Lentivirus gRNA targeting human DLAT gene
Depositing lab: Todd Golub & Peter Tsvetkov. Depositing organization: Broad Institute. Publication: Copper induces cell death by targeting lipoylated TCA cycle proteins. Tsvetkov P, Coy S, Petrova B, Dreishpoon M, Verma A, Abdusamad M, Rossen J, Joesch-Cohen L, Humeidi R, Spangler RD, Eaton JK, Frenkel E, Kocak M, Corsello SM, Lutsenko S, Kanarek N, Santagata S, Golub TR. Science. 2022 Mar 18;375(6586):1254-1261. doi: 10.1126/science.abf0529. Epub 2022 Mar 17. PubMed 35298263.
Backbone
  Vector backbone: BRD003
  Vector type: Lentiviral
  Selectable markers: Puromycin
Growth in bacteria
  Bacterial resistance: Ampicillin, 100 μg/mL
  Growth temperature: 37°C
  Growth strain: NEB Stable
  Copy number: High Copy
Gene/Insert
  Gene/Insert name: DLAT-1
  gRNA/shRNA sequence: CACCGATACAGATGATCGCTCCGAT
  Species: H. sapiens (human)
  Cloning method: Restriction Enzyme; 5′ cloning site Unknown (unknown if destroyed); 3′ cloning site Unknown (unknown if destroyed)
Terms and licenses: Academic/Nonprofit Terms; Industry Terms: Not Available to Industry
How to cite: pXPR_BRD003 DLAT-1 was a gift from Todd Golub & Peter Tsvetkov (Addgene plasmid # 184484 ; http://n2t.net/addgene:184484 ; RRID:Addgene_184484)
