[The description below was written by a language model from this plasmid's Addgene catalogue record and pLannotate feature annotations shown in this document.]
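Description:
pXPR_BRD003 DLAT-1 is a lentiviral guide RNA expression plasmid built on the BRD003 backbone and designed to target the human DLAT gene for CRISPR/Cas9 editing. It is propagated in E. coli as a high-copy plasmid through a ColE1/pUC-type origin with ampicillin selection (AmpR, β-lactamase). An f1 origin and remnants of a lac/lacZα cloning region with T3 and T7 promoters are also present in the bacterial backbone. The sequenced record is about 8.3 kb.

The transfer cassette has a third-generation, self-inactivating layout. An RSV promoter drives a truncated HIV-1 5′ LTR, followed by the Ψ packaging signal with a gag fragment, the Rev response element and a cPPT/CTS, and it ends in a ΔU3 3′ LTR with a downstream SV40 poly(A) signal and SV40 origin. Within this cassette, a human U6 RNA polymerase III promoter transcribes the DLAT-specific spacer fused to the Streptococcus pyogenes Cas9 guide RNA scaffold. A separate EF-1α core promoter with its intron A expresses puromycin N-acetyltransferase, allowing puromycin selection of transduced mammalian cells, and a WPRE after this gene enhances transcript expression.

No Cas9 coding sequence is annotated, so the vector supplies only the guide and selection marker, and the nuclease must be provided separately, for example in Cas9-expressing cells. The "-1" in the name suggests it is one of several DLAT guides, although the record does not state this. The associated publication concerns copper-induced cell death acting through lipoylated TCA cycle proteins, which is consistent with use of the construct to knock out DLAT in human cells.
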