Features (pLannotate 1.2.2; 29 found; start..end, strand, type, name):
    433..525     +  CDS            lacI (fragment): lac repressor; lacI; The lac repressor binds to the lac operator to inhibit transcription in E. coli. This inhibition can be relieved by adding lactose or isopropyl-β-D-thiogalactopyranoside (IPTG).
    538..559     +  protein_bind   CAP binding site: CAP binding activates transcription in the presence of cAMP. E. coli catabolite activator protein
    574..604     +  promoter       lac promoter: promoter for the E. coli lac operon
    612..628     +  protein_bind   lac operator: The lac repressor binds to the lac operator to inhibit transcription in E. coli. This inhibition can be relieved by adding lactose or isopropyl-β-D-thiogalactopyranoside (IPTG). lac repressor encoded by lacI
    673..691     +  promoter       T3 promoter: promoter for bacteriophage T3 RNA polymerase
    719..945     +  promoter       RSV promoter: Rous sarcoma virus enhancer/promoter
    946..1126    +  LTR            5' LTR (truncated): truncated 5' long terminal repeat (LTR) from HIV-1
   1173..1298    +  misc_feature   HIV-1 Ψ: packaging signal of human immunodeficiency virus type 1
   1282..1645    +  CDS            HIV-1 gag (fragment): gag protein from human immunodeficiency virus 1; gag
   1791..2024    +  misc_feature   RRE: The Rev response element (RRE) of HIV-1 allows for Rev-dependent mRNA export from the nucleus to the cytoplasm.
   2401..2427    +  CDS            Rev (fragment): human immunodeficiency virus 1 (HIV-1) Rev protein; rev; enhances nuclear export of unspliced and incompletely spliced viral mRNAs
   2431..2671    +  promoter       U6 promoter: RNA polymerase III promoter for human U6 snRNA
   2701..2776    +  misc_RNA       gRNA scaffold: guide RNA scaffold for the Streptococcus pyogenes CRISPR/Cas9 system
   2832..2949    +  misc_feature   cPPT/CTS: central polypurine tract and central termination sequence of HIV-1
   3015..3081    +  CDS            small t antigen (fragment): SV40 (simian virus 40) small t antigen
   3107..3318    +  promoter       EF-1α core promoter: core promoter for human elongation factor EF-1α
   3319..4257    +  intron         EF-1α intron A: intron upstream of the start codon of human EF-1α
   4279..4878    +  CDS            PuroR (fragment): puromycin N-acetyltransferase; pac from Streptomyces; confers resistance to puromycin
   4894..5482    +  misc_feature   WPRE: woodchuck hepatitis virus posttranscriptional regulatory element
   5533..5552    +  misc_feature   cPPT/CTS (fragment): central polypurine tract and central termination sequence of HIV-1
   5554..5787    +  LTR            3' LTR (ΔU3): self-inactivating 3' long terminal repeat (LTR) from HIV-1
   5865..5986    +  polyA_signal   SV40 poly(A) signal: SV40 polyadenylation signal
   6026..6161    +  rep_origin     SV40 ori: SV40 origin of replication
   6182..6200    -  promoter       T7 promoter: promoter for bacteriophage T7 RNA polymerase
   6208..6363    +  CDS            lacZα (fragment): LacZα fragment of β-galactosidase; lacZ fragment
   6368..6796    +  rep_origin     f1 ori (sequence partly withheld): f1 bacteriophage origin of replication; arrow indicates direction of (+) strand synthesis
   6849..6953    +  promoter       AmpR promoter: bla
   6954..7814    +  CDS            AmpR: β-lactamase; bla; confers resistance to ampicillin, carbenicillin, and related antibiotics
   7985..250     +  rep_origin     ori (across the origin): high-copy-number ColE1/pMB1/pBR322/pUC origin of replication
>Addgene plasmid #184484 | pXPR_BRD003 DLAT-1 | addgene full sequence | sequence record 365319 | Addgene NGS Result
GCCCAGCTTGGAGCGAACGACCTACACCGAACTGAGATACCTACAGCGTGAGCTATGAGAAAGCGCCACG
CTTCCCGAAGGGAGAAAGGCGGACAGGTATCCGGTAAGCGGCAGGGTCGGAACAGGAGAGCGCACGAGGG
AGCTTCCAGGGGGAAACGCCTGGTATCTTTATAGTCCTGTCGGGTTTCGCCACCTCTGACTTGAGCGTCG
ATTTTTGTGATGCTCGTCAGGGGGGCGGAGCCTATGGAAAAACGCCAGCAACGCGGCCTTTTTACGGTTC
CTGGCCTTTTGCTGGCCTTTTGCTCACATGTTCTTTCCTGCGTTATCCCCTGATTCTGTGGATAACCGTA
TTACCGCCTTTGAGTGAGCTGATACCGCTCGCCGCAGCCGAACGACCGAGCGCAGCGAGTCAGTGAGCGA
GGAAGCGGAAGAGCGCCCAATACGCAAACCGCCTCTCCCCGCGCGTTGGCCGATTCATTAATGCAGCTGG
CACGACAGGTTTCCCGACTGGAAAGCGGGCAGTGAGCGCAACGCAATTAATGTGAGTTAGCTCACTCATT
AGGCACCCCAGGCTTTACACTTTATGCTTCCGGCTCGTATGTTGTGTGGAATTGTGAGCGGATAACAATT
TCACACAGGAAACAGCTATGACCATGATTACGCCAAGCGCGCAATTAACCCTCACTAAAGGGAACAAAAG
CTGGAGCTGCAAGCTTAATGTAGTCTTATGCAATACTCTTGTAGTCTTGCAACATGGTAACGATGAGTTA
GCAACATGCCTTACAAGGAGAGAAAAAGCACCGTGCATGCCGATTGGTGGAAGTAAGGTGGTACGATCGT
GCCTTATTAGGAAGGCAACAGACGGGTCTGACATGGATTGGACGAACCACTGAATTGCCGCATTGCAGAG
ATATTGTATTTAAGTGCCTAGCTCGATACATAAACGGGTCTCTCTGGTTAGACCAGATCTGAGCCTGGGA
GCTCTCTGGCTAACTAGGGAACCCACTGCTTAAGCCTCAATAAAGCTTGCCTTGAGTGCTTCAAGTAGTG
TGTGCCCGTCTGTTGTGTGACTCTGGTAACTAGAGATCCCTCAGACCCTTTTAGTCAGTGTGGAAAATCT
CTAGCAGTGGCGCCCGAACAGGGACTTGAAAGCGAAAGGGAAACCAGAGGAGCTCTCTCGACGCAGGACT
CGGCTTGCTGAAGCGCGCACGGCAAGAGGCGAGGGGCGGCGACTGGTGAGTACGCCAAAAATTTTGACTA
GCGGAGGCTAGAAGGAGAGAGATGGGTGCGAGAGCGTCAGTATTAAGCGGGGGAGAATTAGATCGCGATG
GGAAAAAATTCGGTTAAGGCCAGGGGGAAAGAAAAAATATAAATTAAAACATATAGTATGGGCAAGCAGG
GAGCTAGAACGATTCGCAGTTAATCCTGGCCTGTTAGAAACATCAGAAGGCTGTAGACAAATACTGGGAC
AGCTACAACCATCCCTTCAGACAGGATCAGAAGAACTTAGATCATTATATAATACAGTAGCAACCCTCTA
TTGTGTGCATCAAAGGATAGAGATAAAAGACACCAAGGAAGCTTTAGACAAGATAGAGGAAGAGCAAAAC
AAAAGTAAGACCACCGCACAGCAAGCGGCCGCTGATCTTCAGACCTGGAGGAGGAGATATGAGGGACAAT
TGGAGAAGTGAATTATATAAATATAAAGTAGTAAAAATTGAACCATTAGGAGTAGCACCCACCAAGGCAA
AGAGAAGAGTGGTGCAGAGAGAAAAAAGAGCAGTGGGAATAGGAGCTTTGTTCCTTGGGTTCTTGGGAGC
AGCAGGAAGCACTATGGGCGCAGCGTCAATGACGCTGACGGTACAGGCCAGACAATTATTGTCTGGTATA
GTGCAGCAGCAGAACAATTTGCTGAGGGCTATTGAGGCGCAACAGCATCTGTTGCAACTCACAGTCTGGG
GCATCAAGCAGCTCCAGGCAAGAATCCTGGCTGTGGAAAGATACCTAAAGGATCAACAGCTCCTGGGGAT
TTGGGGTTGCTCTGGAAAACTCATTTGCACCACTGCTGTGCCTTGGAATGCTAGTTGGAGTAATAAATCT
CTGGAACAGATTTGGAATCACACGACCTGGATGGAGTGGGACAGAGAAATTAACAATTACACAAGCTTAA
TACACTCCTTAATTGAAGAATCGCAAAACCAGCAAGAAAAGAATGAACAAGAATTATTGGAATTAGATAA
ATGGGCAAGTTTGTGGAATTGGTTTAACATAACAAATTGGCTGTGGTATATAAAATTATTCATAATGATA
GTAGGAGGCTTGGTAGGTTTAAGAATAGTTTTTGCTGTACTTTCTATAGTGAATAGAGTTAGGCAGGGAT
ATTCACCATTATCGTTTCAGACCCACCTCCCAACCCCGAGGGGACCCAGAGAGGGCCTATTTCCCATGAT
TCCTTCATATTTGCATATACGATACAAGGCTGTTAGAGAGATAATTAGAATTAATTTGACTGTAAACACA
AAGATATTAGTACAAAATACGTGACGTAGAAAGTAATAATTTCTTGGGTAGTTTGCAGTTTTAAAATTAT
GTTTTAAAATGGACTATCATATGCTTACCGTAACTTGAAAGTATTTCGATTTCTTGGCTTTATATATCTT
GTGGAAAGGACGAAACACCGATACAGATGATCGCTCCGATGTTTTAGAGCTAGAAATAGCAAGTTAAAAT
AAGGCTAGTCCGTTATCAACTTGAAAAAGTGGCACCGAGTCGGTGCTTTTTTAAGCTTGGCGTAACTAGA
TCTTGAGACAAATGGCAGTATTCATCCACAATTTTAAAAGAAAAGGGGGGATTGGGGGGTACAGTGCAGG
GGAAAGAATAGTAGACATAATAGCAACAGACATACAAACTAAAGAATTACAAAAACAAATTACAAAAATT
CAAAATTTTCGGGTTTATTACAGGGACAGCAGAGATCCACTTTGGCGCCGGCTCGAGGGGGCCCGGGTGC
AAAGATGGATAAAGTTTTAAACAGAGAGGAATCTTTGCAGCTAATGGACCTTCTAGGTCTTGAAAGGAGT
GGGAATTGGCTCCGGTGCCCGTCAGTGGGCAGAGCGCACATCGCCCACAGTCCCCGAGAAGTTGGGGGGA
GGGGTCGGCAATTGATCCGGTGCCTAGAGAAGGTGGCGCGGGGTAAACTGGGAAAGTGATGTCGTGTACT
GGCTCCGCCTTTTTCCCGAGGGTGGGGGAGAACCGTATATAAGTGCAGTAGTCGCCGTGAACGTTCTTTT
TCGCAACGGGTTTGCCGCCAGAACACAGGTAAGTGCCGTGTGTGGTTCCCGCGGGCCTGGCCTCTTTACG
GGTTATGGCCCTTGCGTGCCTTGAATTACTTCCACCTGGCTGCAGTACGTGATTCTTGATCCCGAGCTTC
GGGTTGGAAGTGGGTGGGAGAGTTCGAGGCCTTGCGCTTAAGGAGCCCCTTCGCCTCGTGCTTGAGTTGA
GGCCTGGCCTGGGCGCTGGGGCCGCCGCGTGCGAATCTGGTGGCACCTTCGCGCCTGTCTCGCTGCTTTC
GATAAGTCTCTAGCCATTTAAAATTTTTGATGACCTGCTGCGACGCTTTTTTTCTGGCAAGATAGTCTTG
TAAATGCGGGCCAAGATCTGCACACTGGTATTTCGGTTTTTGGGGCCGCGGGCGGCGACGGGGCCCGTGC
GTCCCAGCGCACATGTTCGGCGAGGCGGGGCCTGCGAGCGCGGCCACCGAGAATCGGACGGGGGTAGTCT
CAAGCTGGCCGGCCTGCTCTGGTGCCTGGCCTCGCGCCGCCGTGTATCGCCCCGCCCTGGGCGGCAAGGC
TGGCCCGGTCGGCACCAGTTGCGTGAGCGGAAAGATGGCCGCTTCCCGGCCCTGCTGCAGGGAGCTCAAA
ATGGAGGACGCGGCGCTCGGGAGAGCGGGCGGGTGAGTCACCCACACAAAGGAAAAGGGCCTTTCCGTCC
TCAGCCGTCGCTTCATGTGACTCCACGGAGTACCGGGCGCCGTCCAGGCACCTCGATTAGTTCTCGAGCT
TTTGGAGTACGTCGTCTTTAGGTTGGGGGGAGGGGTTTTATGCGATGGAGTTTCCCCACACTGAGTGGGT
GGAGACTGAAGTTAGGCCAGCTTGGCACTTGATGTAATTCTCCTTGGAATTTGCCCTTTTTGAGTTTGGA
TCTTGGTTCATTCTCAAGCCTCAGACAGTGGTTCAAAGTTTTTTTCTTCCATTTCAGGTGTCGTGACGTA
CGGCCACCATGACCGAGTACAAGCCCACGGTGCGCCTCGCCACCCGCGACGACGTCCCCAGGGCCGTACG
CACCCTCGCCGCCGCGTTCGCCGACTACCCCGCCACGCGCCACACCGTCGATCCGGACCGCCACATCGAG
CGGGTCACCGAGCTGCAAGAACTCTTCCTCACGCGCGTCGGGCTCGACATCGGCAAGGTGTGGGTCGCGG
ACGACGGCGCCGCCGTGGCGGTCTGGACCACGCCGGAGAGCGTCGAAGCGGGGGCGGTGTTCGCCGAGAT
CGGCCCGCGCATGGCCGAGTTGAGCGGTTCCCGGCTGGCCGCGCAGCAACAGATGGAAGGCCTCCTGGCG
CCGCACCGGCCCAAGGAGCCCGCGTGGTTCCTGGCCACCGTCGGAGTCTCGCCCGACCACCAGGGCAAGG
GTCTGGGCAGCGCCGTCGTGCTCCCCGGAGTGGAGGCGGCCGAGCGCGCCGGGGTGCCCGCCTTCCTGGA
GACCTCCGCGCCCCGCAACCTCCCCTTCTACGAGCGGCTCGGCTTCACCGTCACCGCCGACGTCGAGGTG
CCCGAAGGACCGCGCACCTGGTGCATGACCCGCAAGCCCGGTGCCTGAACGCGTTAAGTCGACAATCAAC
CTCTGGATTACAAAATTTGTGAAAGATTGACTGGTATTCTTAACTATGTTGCTCCTTTTACGCTATGTGG
ATACGCTGCTTTAATGCCTTTGTATCATGCTATTGCTTCCCGTATGGCTTTCATTTTCTCCTCCTTGTAT
AAATCCTGGTTGCTGTCTCTTTATGAGGAGTTGTGGCCCGTTGTCAGGCAACGTGGCGTGGTGTGCACTG
TGTTTGCTGACGCAACCCCCACTGGTTGGGGCATTGCCACCACCTGTCAGCTCCTTTCCGGGACTTTCGC
TTTCCCCCTCCCTATTGCCACGGCGGAACTCATCGCCGCCTGCCTTGCCCGCTGCTGGACAGGGGCTCGG
CTGTTGGGCACTGACAATTCCGTGGTGTTGTCGGGGAAATCATCGTCCTTTCCTTGGCTGCTCGCCTGTG
TTGCCACCTGGATTCTGCGCGGGACGTCCTTCTGCTACGTCCCTTCGGCCCTCAATCCAGCGGACCTTCC
TTCCCGCGGCCTGCTGCCGGCTCTGCGGCCTCTTCCGCGTCTTCGCCTTCGCCCTCAGACGAGTCGGATC
TCCCTTTGGGCCGCCTCCCCGCGTCGACTTTAAGACCAATGACTTACAAGGCAGCTGTAGATCTTAGCCA
CTTTTTAAAAGAAAAGGGGGGACTGGAAGGGCTAATTCACTCCCAACGAAGACAAGATCTGCTTTTTGCT
TGTACTGGGTCTCTCTGGTTAGACCAGATCTGAGCCTGGGAGCTCTCTGGCTAACTAGGGAACCCACTGC
TTAAGCCTCAATAAAGCTTGCCTTGAGTGCTTCAAGTAGTGTGTGCCCGTCTGTTGTGTGACTCTGGTAA
CTAGAGATCCCTCAGACCCTTTTAGTCAGTGTGGAAAATCTCTAGCAGTACGTATAGTAGTTCATGTCAT
CTTATTATTCAGTATTTATAACTTGCAAAGAAATGAATATCAGAGAGTGAGAGGAACTTGTTTATTGCAG
CTTATAATGGTTACAAATAAAGCAATAGCATCACAAATTTCACAAATAAAGCATTTTTTTCACTGCATTC
TAGTTGTGGTTTGTCCAAACTCATCAATGTATCTTATCATGTCTGGCTCTAGCTATCCCGCCCCTAACTC
CGCCCATCCCGCCCCTAACTCCGCCCAGTTCCGCCCATTCTCCGCCCCATGGCTGACTAATTTTTTTTAT
TTATGCAGAGGCCGAGGCCGCCTCGGCCTCTGAGCTATTCCAGAAGTAGTGAGGAGGCTTTTTTGGAGGC
CTAGGGACGTACCCAATTCGCCCTATAGTGAGTCGTATTACGCGCGCTCACTGGCCGTCGTTTTACAACG
TCGTGACTGGGAAAACCCTGGCGTTACCCAACTTAATCGCCTTGCAGCACATCCCCCTTTCGCCAGCTGG
CGTAATAGCGAAGAGGCCCGCACCGATCGCCCTTCCCAACAGTTGCGCAGCCTGAATGGCGAATGGG
[124 nt withheld, positions 6368-6491]
C
[91 nt withheld, positions 6493-6583]
A
[49 nt withheld, positions 6585-6633]
CCTTTGACGTTGGAGTCCACGTTCTTT
[37 nt withheld, positions 6661-6697]
ACCCTATCTCGGTCTATTCTTTTGATTTATAAGGGATTTTGCCGATTTCGGCCTATTGGTTAAAAAATGA
GCTGATTTAACAAAAATTTAACGCGAATTTTAACAAAATATTAACGCTTACAATTTAGGTGGCACTTTTC
GGGGAAATGTGCGCGGAACCCCTATTTGTTTATTTTTCTAAATACATTCAAATATGTATCCGCTCATGAG
ACAATAACCCTGATAAATGCTTCAATAATATTGAAAAAGGAAGAGTATGAGTATTCAACATTTCCGTGTC
GCCCTTATTCCCTTTTTTGCGGCATTTTGCCTTCCTGTTTTTGCTCACCCAGAAACGCTGGTGAAAGTAA
AAGATGCTGAAGATCAGTTGGGTGCACGAGTGGGTTACATCGAACTGGATCTCAACAGCGGTAAGATCCT
TGAGAGTTTTCGCCCCGAAGAACGTTTTCCAATGATGAGCACTTTTAAAGTTCTGCTATGTGGCGCGGTA
TTATCCCGTATTGACGCCGGGCAAGAGCAACTCGGTCGCCGCATACACTATTCTCAGAATGACTTGGTTG
AGTACTCACCAGTCACAGAAAAGCATCTTACGGATGGCATGACAGTAAGAGAATTATGCAGTGCTGCCAT
AACCATGAGTGATAACACTGCGGCCAACTTACTTCTGACAACGATCGGAGGACCGAAGGAGCTAACCGCT
TTTTTGCACAACATGGGGGATCATGTAACTCGCCTTGATCGTTGGGAACCGGAGCTGAATGAAGCCATAC
CAAACGACGAGCGTGACACCACGATGCCTGTAGCAATGGCAACAACGTTGCGCAAACTATTAACTGGCGA
ACTACTTACTCTAGCTTCCCGGCAACAATTAATAGACTGGATGGAGGCGGATAAAGTTGCAGGACCACTT
CTGCGCTCGGCCCTTCCGGCTGGCTGGTTTATTGCTGATAAATCTGGAGCCGGTGAGCGTGGGTCTCGCG
GTATCATTGCAGCACTGGGGCCAGATGGTAAGCCCTCCCGTATCGTAGTTATCTACACGACGGGGAGTCA
GGCAACTATGGATGAACGAAATAGACAGATCGCTGAGATAGGTGCCTCACTGATTAAGCATTGGTAACTG
TCAGACCAAGTTTACTCATATATACTTTAGATTGATTTAAAACTTCATTTTTAATTTAAAAGGATCTAGG
TGAAGATCCTTTTTGATAATCTCATGACCAAAATCCCTTAACGTGAGTTTTCGTTCCACTGAGCGTCAGA
CCCCGTAGAAAAGATCAAAGGATCTTCTTGAGATCCTTTTTTTCTGCGCGTAATCTGCTGCTTGCAAACA
AAAAAACCACCGCTACCAGCGGTGGTTTGTTTGCCGGATCAAGAGCTACCAACTCTTTTTCCGAAGGTAA
CTGGCTTCAGCAGAGCGCAGATACCAAATACTGTTCTTCTAGTGTAGCCGTAGTTAGGCCACCACTTCAA
GAACTCTGTAGCACCGCCTACATACCTCGCTCTGCTAATCCTGTTACCAGTGGCTGCTGCCAGTGGCGAT
AAGTCGTGTCTTACCGGGTTGGACTCAAGACGATAGTTACCGGATAAGGCGCAGCGGTCGGGCTGAACGG
GGGGTTCGTGCACACA
